Addgene plasmid #35215: morc3b_L (OZ575)
Depositing lab: Keith Joung. Depositing organization: Massachusetts General Hospital. Publication: Rapid "open-source" engineering of customized zinc-finger nucleases for highly efficient gene modification. Maeder ML, Thibodeau-Beganny S, Osiak A, Wright DA, Anthony RM, Eichtinger M, Jiang T, Foley JE, Winfrey RJ, Townsend JA, Unger-Wallace E, Sander JD, Muller-Lerch F, Fu F, Pearlberg J, Goebel C, Dassie JP, Pruett-Miller SM, Porteus MH, Sgroi DC, Iafrate AJ, Dobbs D, McCray PB, Cathomen T, Voytas DF, Joung JK. Mol Cell. 2008 Jul 25. 31(2):294-301. 10.1016/j.molcel.2008.06.016 PubMed 18657511.
Backbone
  Vector backbone: MG414
  Backbone size w/o insert (bp): 5493
  Vector type: Zebrafish Targeting
Growth in bacteria
  Bacterial resistance: Kanamycin, 50 μg/mL
  Growth temperature: 37°C
  Growth strain: XL1 Blue
  Growth instructions: Requires a bacterial strain such as XL1 Blue, that expresses the lacIq allele of lac repressor
  Copy number: Low Copy
Gene/Insert
  Gene/Insert name: Zinc finger array targeting morc3b (alt name: morc3b)
  Species: D. rerio (zebrafish)
  Insert size (bp): 270
  Entrez Gene: morc3b (a.k.a. sb:cb561, sb:cb69, zgc:101052)
  Cloning method: Restriction Enzyme; 5′ cloning site XbaI (not destroyed); 3′ cloning site BamHI (not destroyed)
  Sequencing primers: 5′ OK.61 GGGTAGTACGATGACGGAACCTGTC
Terms and licenses: Academic/Nonprofit Terms; Industry Terms: Not Available to Industry
Depositor comments: This plasmid encodes a zinc finger array targeting half of a target sequence in the zebrafish gene morc3b. Please note that this plasmid does NOT contain the morc3b sequence. Users must order the complementary plasmid morc3b_R (OZ576) [Addgene plasmid 35216] in order to create a zinc finger nuclease (ZFN) pair to introduce targeted mutations into this specific zebrafish gene. Users will also need to clone the zinc finger (ZF) insert of this plasmid into a zinc finger nuclease (ZFN) vector to express a FOKI fusion product. Examples of possible ZFN expression vectors that can be used are: pST1374 (Addgene plasmid 13426), pMLM290/292 (Addgene plasmids 21872 & 21873), pMLM800/802 (Addgene plasmids 27202 & 27203). The difference between pMLM800/802 and pMLM290/292 is the length of the “spacer” sequence in the full ZFN target site. If the spacer is 7 bp, scientists should use pMLM800/802. If the spacer is 5 or 6 bps, scientists should use pMLM290/292. pMLM290/292 is identical to pST1374 except that it harbors two mutations in the FokI nuclease domain (Q486E, I499L; aka the “-“ mutation see Miller et al., Nat. Biotech 2007, PMID 17603475) which confers heterodimeric behavior on these domains This zinc finger array was tested for binding activity to the sequence 5'-GCTGAGGTT-3' in a bacterial two hybrid assay, and resulted in 3.13 fold activation. However, this array has not yet been tested for activity as a zinc finger nuclease (i.e. for its ability to induce mutations at the intended locus). Scientists using this zinc finger array in a publication should notify and acknowledge NIH grant number R01 GM088040 in the publication. Other Articles: "Oligomerized pool engineering (OPEN): an 'open-source' protocol for making customized zinc-finger arrays." Maeder ML et al. (Nat Protoc. 2009 Sept 17. 4(10):1471-1501. Pubmed ID: 19798082) "Targeted mutagenesis in zebrafish using customized zinc-finger nucleases." Foley JE et al. (Nat Protoc. 2009 Dec 3. 4(12):1855-1867. Pubmed ID: 20010934)
How to cite: morc3b_L (OZ575) was a gift from Keith Joung (Addgene plasmid # 35215 ; http://n2t.net/addgene:35215 ; RRID:Addgene_35215)
