[The description below was written by a language model from this plasmid's Addgene catalogue record.]
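Description:
morc3b_L (OZ575) is a low-copy, kanamycin-selected bacterial plasmid built on the 5.5 kb MG414 backbone and catalogued as a zebrafish targeting reagent. It carries a 270 bp insert encoding an engineered zinc finger array, cloned between XbaI and BamHI sites that both remain intact so the array can be excised again. The array was designed to recognise the left half-site of a target in the zebrafish gene morc3b. The plasmid contains no morc3b sequence itself, only the coding sequence for the DNA-binding fingers. The record notes that propagation requires a host expressing the lacIq allele of the lac repressor, which implies lac-regulated expression of the array, although the promoter and origin of replication are not stated and no feature table is provided.

The construct is a source plasmid rather than a finished nuclease. To make a functional zinc finger nuclease, the array must be subcloned into a separate expression vector that fuses it to the FokI cleavage domain. It must then be paired with the complementary right half-site array, morc3b_R (OZ576), so the two FokI domains can dimerise across the spacer and cut the locus, introducing targeted mutations. The depositor notes that the choice of destination vector depends on spacer length (5–6 bp versus 7 bp), and that some of the suggested vectors carry FokI mutations enforcing heterodimer formation. The array gave 3.13-fold activation on its nine-base-pair target in a bacterial two-hybrid binding assay, but it has not been tested for nuclease activity at the intended genomic site.
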