>Addgene plasmid #35215 | morc3b_L (OZ575) | depositor partial sequence | sequence record 42871 | morc3b_L (OZ575) sequence 270 bps
TCTAGACCCGGGGAGCGCCCCTTCCAGTGTCGCATTTGCATGCGGAACTTTTCGACCACCACCGTTTTGG
CACGTCATACCCGTACTCATACCGGTGAAAAACCGTTTCAGTGTCGGATCTGTATGCGAAATTTCTCCCG
TCAGGACAACTTGGGTCGTCATCTACGTACGCACACCGGCGAGAAGCCATTCCAATGCCGAATATGCATG
CGCAACTTCAGTGTTTCTAACACCTTGACCCGTCACCTAAAAACCCACCTGAGGGGATCC
