>Addgene plasmid #35215 | morc3b_L (OZ575) | addgene partial sequence | sequence record 44233 | OK_61
ATGATGACAAATCTAGACCCGGGGAGCGCCCCTTCCAGTGTCGCATTTGCATGCGGAACTTTTCGACCAC
CACCGTTTTGGCACGTCATACCCGTACTCATACCGGTGAAAAACCGTTTCAGTGTCGGATCTGTATGCGA
AATTTCTCCCGTCAGGACAACTTGGGTCGTCATCTACGTACGCACACCGGCGAGAAGCCATTCCAATGCC
GAATATGCATGCGCAACTTCAGTGTTTCTAACACCTTGACCCGTCACCTAAAAACCCACCTGAGGGGATC
CTCTGCACAGTAGTAACTAGAGACTAGAAAAAGGCCGACAAGTCCCGCTCCGCTGAAGATCCTGGCGTAA
TAGCGAAGAGGCCCGCACCGATCGCCCTTCCCAACAGTTGCGCAGCCTGAATGGCGAATGGG
[124 nt withheld, positions 413-536]
C
[91 nt withheld, positions 538-628]
A
[49 nt withheld, positions 630-678]
CCTTTGACGTTGGAGTCCACGTTCTTT
